>Addgene plasmid #209327 | pLCS99 | addgene full sequence | sequence record 420435 | Addgene NGS Result
TCGCGCGTTTCGGTGATGACGGTGAAAACCTCTGACACATGCAGCTCCCGGAGACGGTCACAGCTTGTCT
GTAAGCGGATGCCGGGAGCAGACAAGCCCGTCAGGGCGCGTCAGCGGGTGTTGGCGGGTGTCGGGGCTGG
CTTAACTATGCGGCATCAGAGCAGATTGTACTGAGAGTGCACCATATGCGGTGTGAAATACCGCACAGAT
GCGTAAGGAGAAAATACCGCATCAGGCGCCATTCGCCATTCAGGCTGCGCAACTGTTGGGAAGGGCGATC
GGTGCGGGCCTCTTCGCTATTACGCCAGCTGGCGAAAGGGGGATGTGCTGCAAGGCGATTAAGTTGGGTA
ACGCCAGGGTTTTCCCAGTCACGACGTTGTAAAACGACGGCCAGTGCCAAACTTTCGCGAAGCACCCACC
CTAAGCCACATTTTAATCCTTCTGTTGGCCATGCCCCATCAAAGTTGCACTTAACCCAAGATTGTGGTGG
AGCTTCCCATGTTTCTCGTCTGTCCCGACGGTGTTGTGGTTGGTGCTTTCCTTACATTCTGAGCCTCTTT
CCTTCTAATCCACTCATCTGCATCTTCTTGTGTCCTTACTAATACCTCATTGGTTCCAAATTCCCTCCCT
TTAAGCACCAGCTCGTTTCTGTTCTTCCACAGCCTCCCAAGTATCCAAGGGACTAAAGCCTCCACATTCT
TCAGATCAGGATATTCTTGTTTAAGATGTTGAACTCTATGGAGGTTTGTATGAACTGATGATCTAGGACC
GGATAAGTTCCCTTCTTCATAGCGAACTTATTCAAAGAATGTTTTGTGTATCATTCTTGTTACATTGTTA
TTAATGAAAAAATATTATTGGTCATTGGACTGAACACGAGTGTTAAATATGGACCAGGCCCCAAATAAGA
TCCATTGATATATGAATTAAATAACAAGAATAAATCGAGTCACCAAACCACTTGCCTTTTTTAACGAGAC
TTGTTCACCAACTTGATACAAAAGTCATTATCCTATGCAAATCAATAATCATACAAAAATATCCAATAAC
ACTAAAAAATTAAAAGAAATGGATAATTTCACAATATGTTATACGATAAAGAAGTTACTTTTCCAAGAAA
TTCACTGATTTTATAAGCCCACTTGCATTAGATAAATGGCAAAAAAAAACAAAAAGGAAAAGAAATAAAG
CACGAAGAATTCTAGAAAATACGAAATACGCTTCAATGCAGTGGGACCCACGGTTCAATTATTGCCAATT
TTCAGCTCCACCGTATATTTAAAAAATAAAACGATAATGCTAAAAAAATATAAATCGTAACGATCGTTAA
ATCTCAACGGCTGGATCTTATGACGACCGTTAGAAATTGTGGTTGTCGACGAGTCAGTAATAAACGGCGT
CAAAGTGGTTGCAGCCGGCACACACGAGTCGTGTTTATCAACTCAAAGCACAAATACTTTTCCTCAACCT
AAAAATAAGGCAATTAGCCAAAAACAACTTTGCGTGTAAACAACGCTCAATACACGTGTCATTTTATTAT
TAGCTATTGCTTCACCGCCTTAGCTTTCTCGTGACCTAGTCGTCCTCGTCTTTTCTTCTTCTTCTTCTAT
AAAACAATACCCAAAGAGCTCTTCTTCTTCACAATTCAGATTTCAATTTCTCAAAATCTTAAAAACTTTC
TCTCAATTCTCTCTACCGTGATCAAGGTAAATTTCTGTGTTCCTTATTCTCTCAAAATCTTCGATTTTGT
TTTCGTTCGATCCCAATTTCGTATATGTTCTTTGGTTTAGATTCTGTTAATCTTAGATCGAAGACGATTT
TCTGGGTTTGATCGTTAGATATCATCTTAATTCTCGATTAGGGTTTCATAGATATCATCCGATTTGTTCA
AATAATTTGAGTTTTGTCGAATAATTACTCTTCGATTTGTGATTTCTATCTAGATCTGGTGTTAGTTTCT
AGTTTGTGCGATCGAATTTGTCCTCGAGTCCGGACTCAGATCACGAGCTCAAGCTTCAAATTCTGCAGTC
GACGGTACCGCGGGCCCGGGATCATCAACAAGTTTGTACAAAAAAGCTGAACGAGAAACGTAAAATGATA
TAAATATCAATATATTAAATTAGATTTTGCATAAAAAACAGACTACATAATACTGTAAAACACAACATAT
CCAGTCACTATGGCGGCCGCATTAGGCACCCCAGGCTTTACACTTTATGCTTCCGGCTCGTATAATGTGT
GGATTTTGAGTTAGGATCCGTCGAGATTTTCAGGAGCTAAGGAAGCTAAAATGGAGAAAAAAATCACTGG
ATATACCACCGTTGATATATCCCAATGGCATCGTAAAGAACATTTTGAGGCATTTCAGTCAGTTGCTCAA
TGTACCTATAACCAGACCGTTCAGCTGGATATTACGGCCTTTTTAAAGACCGTAAAGAAAAATAAGCACA
AGTTTTATCCGGCCTTTATTCACATTCTTGCCCGCCTGATGAATGCTCATCCGGAGTTCCGTATGGCAAT
GAAAGACGGTGAGCTGGTGATATGGGATAGTGTTCACCCTTGTTACACCGTTTTCCATGAGCAAACTGAA
ACGTTTTCATCGCTCTGGAGTGAATACCACGACGATTTCCGGCAGTTTCTACACATATATTCGCAAGATG
TGGCGTGTTACGGTGAAAACCTGGCCTATTTCCCTAAAGGGTTTATTGAGAATATGTTTTTCGTCTCAGC
CAATCCCTGGGTGAGTTTCACCAGTTTTGATTTAAACGTGGCCAATATGGACAACTTCTTCGCCCCCGTT
TTCACCATGGGCAAATATTATACGCAAGGCGACAAGGTGCTGATGCCGCTGGCGATTCAGGTTCATCATG
CCGTTTGTGATGGCTTCCATGTCGGCAGAATGCTTAATGAATTACAACAGTACTGCGATGAGTGGCAGGG
CGGGGCGTAAAGATCTGGATCCGGCTTACTAAAAGCCAGATAACAGTATGCGTATTTGCGCGCTGATTTT
TGCGGTATAAGAATATATACTGATATGTATACCCGAAGTATGTCAAAAAGAGGTATGCTATGAAGCAGCG
TATTACAGTGACAGTTGACAGCGACAGCTATCAGTTGCTCAAGGCATATATGATGTCAATATCTCCGGTC
TGGTAAGCACAACCATGCAGAATGAAGCCCGTCGTCTGCGTGCCGAACGCTGGAAAGCGGAAAATCAGGA
AGGGATGGCTGAGGTCGCCCGGTTTATTGAAATGAACGGCTCTTTTGCTGACGAGAACAGGGGCTGGTGA
AATGCAGTTTAAGGTTTACACCTATAAAAGAGAGAGCCGTTATCGTCTGTTTGTGGATGTACAGAGTGAT
ATTATTGACACGCCCGGGCGACGGATGGTGATCCCCCTGGCCAGTGCACGTCTGCTGTCAGATAAAGTCT
CCCGTGAACTTTACCCGGTGGTGCATATCGGGGATGAAAGCTGGCGCATGATGACCACCGATATGGCCAG
TGTGCCGGTCTCCGTTATCGGGGAAGAAGTGGCTGATCTCAGCCACCGCGAAAATGACATCAAAAACGCC
ATTAACCTGATGTTCTGGGGAATATAAATGTCAGGCTCCCTTATACACAGCCAGTCTGCAGGTCGACCAT
AGTGACTGGATATGTTGTGTTTTACAGTATTATGTAGTCTGTTTTTTATGCAAAATCTAATTTAATATAT
TGATATTTATATCATTTTACGTTTCTCGTTCAGCTTTCTTGTACAAAGTGGTTGATGATCCTAGGTGAGT
CTAGAGAGTTAATTAAGACCCGGGACTAGTCCCTAGAGTCCTGCTTTAATGAGATATGCGAGACGCCTAT
GATCGCATGATATTTGCTTTCAATTCTGTTGTGCACGTTGTAAAAAACCTGAGCATGTGTAGCTCAGATC
CTTACCGCCGGTTTCGGTTCATTCTAATGAATATATCACCCGTTACTATCGTATTTTTATGAATAATATT
CTCCGTTCAATTTACTGATTGTACCCTACTACTTATATGTACAATATTAAAATGAAAACAATATATTGTG
CTGAATAGGTTTATAGCGACATCTATGATAGAGCGCCACAATAACAAACAATTGCGTTTTATTATTACAA
ATCCAATTTTAAAAAAAGCGGCAGAACCGGTCAAACCTAAAAGACTGATTACATAAATCTTATTCAAATT
TCAAAAGTGCCCCAGGGGCTAGTATCTACGACACACCGAGCGGCGAACTAATAACGCTCACTGAAGGGAA
CTCCGGTTCCCCGCCGGCGCGCATGGGTGAGATTCCTTGAAGTTGAGTATTGGCCGTCCGCTCTACCGAA
AGTTACGGGCACCATTCAACCCGGTCCAGCACGGCGGCCGGGTAACCGACTTGCTGCCCCGAGAATTATG
CAGCATTTTTTTGGTGTATGTGGGCCCCAAATGAAGTGCAGGTCAAACCTTGACAGTGACGACAAATCGT
TGGGCGGGTCCAGGGCGAATTTTGCGACAACATGTCGAGGCTCAGCAGGACCTGCAGGTCGACTCTAGAG
GATCCCCGGGTACCGAGCTCGAATTCGTAATCATGTCATAGCTGTTTCCTGTGTGAAATTGTTATCCGCT
CACAATTCCACACAACATACGAGCCGGAAGCATAAAGTGTAAAGCCTGGGGTGCCTAATGAGTGAGCTAA
CTCACATTAATTGCGTTGCGCTCACTGCCCGCTTTCCAGTCGGGAAACCTGTCGTGCCAGCTGCATTAAT
GAATCGGCCAACGCGCGGGGAGAGGCGGTTTGCGTATTGGGCGCTCTTCCGCTTCCTCGCTCACTGACTC
GCTGCGCTCGGTCGTTCGGCTGCGGCGAGCGGTATCAGCTCACTCAAAGGCGGTAATACGGTTATCCACA
GAATCAGGGGATAACGCAGGAAAGAACATGTGAGCAAAAGGCCAGCAAAAGGCCAGGAACCGTAAAAAGG
CCGCGTTGCTGGCGTTTTTCCATAGGCTCCGCCCCCCTGACGAGCATCACAAAAATCGACGCTCAAGTCA
GAGGTGGCGAAACCCGACAGGACTATAAAGATACCAGGCGTTTCCCCCTGGAAGCTCCCTCGTGCGCTCT
CCTGTTCCGACCCTGCCGCTTACCGGATACCTGTCCGCCTTTCTCCCTTCGGGAAGCGTGGCGCTTTCTC
ATAGCTCACGCTGTAGGTATCTCAGTTCGGTGTAGGTCGTTCGCTCCAAGCTGGGCTGTGTGCACGAACC
CCCCGTTCAGCCCGACCGCTGCGCCTTATCCGGTAACTATCGTCTTGAGTCCAACCCGGTAAGACACGAC
TTATCGCCACTGGCAGCAGCCACTGGTAACAGGATTAGCAGAGCGAGGTATGTAGGCGGTGCTACAGAGT
TCTTGAAGTGGTGGCCTAACTACGGCTACACTAGAAGAACAGTATTTGGTATCTGCGCTCTGCTGAAGCC
AGTTACCTTCGGAAAAAGAGTTGGTAGCTCTTGATCCGGCAAACAAACCACCGCTGGTAGCGGTGGTTTT
TTTGTTTGCAAGCAGCAGATTACGCGCAGAAAAAAAGGATCTCAAGAAGATCCTTTGATCTTTTCTACGG
GGTCTGACGCTCAGTGGAACGAAAACTCACGTTAAGGGATTTTGGTCATGAGATTATCAAAAAGGATCTT
CACCTAGATCCTTTTAAATTAAAAATGAAGTTTTAAATCAATCTAAAGTATATATGAGTAAACTTGGTCT
GACAGTTACCAATGCTTAATCAGTGAGGCACCTATCTCAGCGATCTGTCTATTTCGTTCATCCATAGTTG
CCTGACTCCCCGTCGTGTAGATAACTACGATACGGGAGGGCTTACCATCTGGCCCCAGTGCTGCAATGAT
ACCGCGAGACCCACGCTCACCGGCTCCAGATTTATCAGCAATAAACCAGCCAGCCGGAAGGGCCGAGCGC
AGAAGTGGTCCTGCAACTTTATCCGCCTCCATCCAGTCTATTAATTGTTGCCGGGAAGCTAGAGTAAGTA
GTTCGCCAGTTAATAGTTTGCGCAACGTTGTTGCCATTGCTACAGGCATCGTGGTGTCACGCTCGTCGTT
TGGTATGGCTTCATTCAGCTCCGGTTCCCAACGATCAAGGCGAGTTACATGATCCCCCATGTTGTGCAAA
AAAGCGGTTAGCTCCTTCGGTCCTCCGATCGTTGTCAGAAGTAAGTTGGCCGCAGTGTTATCACTCATGG
TTATGGCAGCACTGCATAATTCTCTTACTGTCATGCCATCCGTAAGATGCTTTTCTGTGACTGGTGAGTA
CTCAACCAAGTCATTCTGAGAATAGTGTATGCGGCGACCGAGTTGCTCTTGCCCGGCGTCAATACGGGAT
AATACCGCGCCACATAGCAGAACTTTAAAAGTGCTCATCATTGGAAAACGTTCTTCGGGGCGAAAACTCT
CAAGGATCTTACCGCTGTTGAGATCCAGTTCGATGTAACCCACTCGTGCACCCAACTGATCTTCAGCATC
TTTTACTTTCACCAGCGTTTCTGGGTGAGCAAAAACAGGAAGGCAAAATGCCGCAAAAAAGGGAATAAGG
GCGACACGGAAATGTTGAATACTCATACTCTTCCTTTTTCAATATTATTGAAGCATTTATCAGGGTTATT
GTCTCATGAGCGGATACATATTTGAATGTATTTAGAAAAATAAACAAATAGGGGTTCCGCGCACATTTCC
CCGAAAAGTGCCACCTGACGTCTAAGAAACCATTATTATCATGACATTAACCTATAAAAATAGGCGTATC
ACGAGGCCCTTTCGTC
Features (pLannotate 1.2.2; 20 found; start..end, strand, type, name):
    137..236     +  misc_feature   bom (fragment): basis of mobility region from pBR322
    242..396     -  CDS            lacZα (fragment): LacZα fragment of β-galactosidase; lacZ fragment
   1989..2053    +  misc_feature   MCS: multiple cloning site
   2058..2182    +  protein_bind   attR1: mutant version of attR; recombination site for the Gateway® LR reaction LR Clonase™
   2207..2237    +  promoter       lac UV5 promoter: E. coli lac promoter with an "up" mutation
   2261..2290    +  promoter       cat promoter (fragment): promoter of the E. coli cat gene encoding chloramphenicol acetyltransferase
   2291..2947    +  CDS            cat: CAT_ECOLX - Experimental evidence at protein level: Swiss-Prot protein existence level 1. This enzyme is an effector of chloramphenicol resistance in bacteria. From Escherichia coli. This protein is used as a marker in many commonly used cloning vectors, such as pACYC184.
   3129..3287    +  CDS            ccdA (fragment): CCDA_ECO57 - Also known as H, letA. Experimental evidence at protein level: Swiss-Prot protein existence level 1. Antitoxin component of a type II toxin-antitoxin (TA) system which inhibits the post-segregational killing (PSK) of plasmid-free cells, also referred to as a plasmid addiction system. Binds to and blocks the activity of CcdB; will also remove bound CcdB protein from the CcdB-GyrA complex by forming a CcdA-CcdB complex, a process termed rejuvenation. Functions as a transcriptional corepressor for the ccdAB operon, repression also requires CcdB (By similarity). From Escherichia coli
   3292..3594    +  CDS            ccdB: CCDB_ECOLI - Also known as G, letB, letD. Experimental evidence at protein level: Swiss-Prot protein existence level 1. Toxic component of a type II toxin-antitoxin (TA) system, functioning in plasmid maintainence. Responsible for the post- segregational killing (PSK) of plasmid-free cells, also referred to as a plasmid addiction system. Half-life of over 2 hours. Cell killing by CcdB is accompanied by filamentation, defects in chromosome and plasmid segregation, defects in cell division, formation of anucleate cells, decreased DNA synthesis and plasmid loss. Interferes with the activity of DN
   3638..3762    -  protein_bind   attR2: mutant version of attR; recombination site for the Gateway® LR reaction LR Clonase™
   3821..4528    +  terminator     OCS terminator: octopine synthase terminator
   4531..4576    -  misc_feature   MCS (fragment): pUC18/19 multiple cloning site
   4609..4625    -  protein_bind   lac operator: The lac repressor binds to the lac operator to inhibit transcription in E. coli. This inhibition can be relieved by adding lactose or isopropyl-β-D-thiogalactopyranoside (IPTG). lac repressor encoded by lacI
   4633..4663    -  promoter       lac promoter: promoter for the E. coli lac operon
   4678..4699    -  protein_bind   CAP binding site: CAP binding activates transcription in the presence of cAMP. E. coli catabolite activator protein
   4712..4804    -  CDS            lacI (fragment): lac repressor; lacI; The lac repressor binds to the lac operator to inhibit transcription in E. coli. This inhibition can be relieved by adding lactose or isopropyl-β-D-thiogalactopyranoside (IPTG).
   4987..5575    -  rep_origin     ori: high-copy-number ColE1/pMB1/pBR322/pUC origin of replication
   5746..6606    -  CDS            AmpR: β-lactamase; bla; confers resistance to ampicillin, carbenicillin, and related antibiotics
   6607..6711    -  promoter       AmpR promoter: bla
   6806..35      +  CDS            rop (fragment) (across the origin): Rop protein, which maintains plasmids at low copy number; rop
