[The description below was written by a language model from this plasmid's Addgene catalogue record and pLannotate feature annotations shown in this document.]
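Description:
pLCS99 is an empty Gateway destination vector for transient protein expression in plant protoplasts, built on the pLCS100 backbone and about 6.8 kb in size. It is a small, pUC-style, high-copy plasmid rather than a binary vector. It carries a ColE1/pMB1-type origin and an ampicillin resistance gene (β-lactamase with its own promoter), along with remnants of lacZα, the lac promoter/operator region, and fragments of bom, rop and lacI inherited from its cloning-vector ancestry. No T-DNA borders or plant selectable marker appear in the feature table, which fits its use for direct transfection rather than Agrobacterium-mediated transformation.

The working part of the plasmid is a Gateway cassette flanked by attR1 and attR2, containing the chloramphenicol acetyltransferase gene and the ccdB toxin gene (with a partial ccdA). Because ccdB kills standard E. coli strains, the empty vector is maintained in a ccdB-tolerant strain under both chloramphenicol and ampicillin selection. An LR recombination with an entry clone swaps the cassette for the gene of interest, and the loss of ccdB provides counter-selection for recombinants. According to the catalogue entry, expression is driven by the Arabidopsis UBQ10 promoter. The automated annotation did not label this element, but there is an unannotated stretch upstream of a short multiple cloning site and attR1 where it could lie. An octopine synthase terminator follows attR2. The vector adds no epitope or fluorescent tag, so the inserted coding sequence is expressed as an untagged protein. It belongs to a toolkit of Gateway- and Gibson-compatible plant vectors.
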