Addgene plasmid #209327: pLCS99
Purpose: (Empty Backbone) Gateway cloning compatible vector for transient expression in protoplasts. Arabidopsis UBQ10 promoter expression of untagged protein.
Depositing lab: Lucia Strader. Depositing organization: Duke University. Publication: An improved toolkit of gateway- and gibson assembly-compatible vectors for protoplast transfection and agrobacterium-mediated plant transformation. Allen JR, Flanagan M, Pathak S, Emenecker SK, Emenecker RJ, Strader LC. BMC Res Notes. 2025 Apr 8;18(1):149. doi: 10.1186/s13104-025-07231-1. PubMed 40200324.
Backbone
  Vector backbone: pLCS100
  Vector type: Plant Expression
Growth in bacteria
  Bacterial resistance: Chloramphenicol and Ampicillin, 25 & 100 μg/mL
  Growth temperature: 37°C
  Growth strain: ccdB Survival
  Copy number: High Copy
Gene/Insert
  Gene/Insert name: None
Terms and licenses: Academic/Nonprofit Terms; Industry Terms: Not Available to Industry
Depositor comments: Please visit https://doi.org/10.21203/rs.3.rs-3558280/v1 for preprint.
How to cite: pLCS99 was a gift from Lucia Strader (Addgene plasmid # 209327 ; http://n2t.net/addgene:209327 ; RRID:Addgene_209327)
